>Addgene plasmid #146701 | pAc5.1B-EGFP-DmNot1_1710-2505_J | depositor full sequence | sequence record 289147 | Full Sequence
CTTCAAGGAATTAATTCTATATTCTAAAAACACAAATGATACTTCTAAAAAAAATCATGAATGGCATCAA
CTCTGAATCAAATCTTTGCAGATGCACCTACTTCTCATTTCCACTGTCACATCATTTTTCCAGATCTCGC
TGCCTGTTATGTGGCCCACAAACCAAGACACGTTTTATGGCCATTAAAGCTGGCTGATCGTCGCCAAACA
CCAAATACATATCAATATGTACATTCGAGAAAGAAGCGATCAAAGAAGCGTCTTCGGGCGAGTAGGAGAA
TGCGGAGGAGAAGGAGAACGAGCTGATCTAGTATCTCTCCACAATCCAATGCCAACTGACCAACTGGCCA
TATTCGGAGCAATTTGAAGCCAATTTCCATCGCCTGGCGATCGCTCCATTCTTGGCTATATGTTTTTCAC
CGTTCCCGGGGCCATTTTCAAAGACTCGTCGGTAAGATAAGATTGTGTCACTCGCTGTCTCTCTTCATTT
GTCGAAGAATGCTGAGGAATTTCGCGATGACGTCGGCGAGTATTTTGAAGAATGAGAATAATTTGTATTT
ATACGAAAATCAGTTAGTGGAATTTTCTACAAAAACATGTTATCTATAGATAATTTTGTTGCAAAATATG
TTGACTATGACAAAGATTGTATGTATATACCTTTAATGTATTCTCATTTTCTTATGTATTTATAATGGCA
ATGATGATACTGATGATATTTTAAGATGATGCCAGACCACAGGCTGATTTCTGCGTCTTTTGCCGAACGC
AGTGCATGTGCGGTTGTTGTTTTTTGGAATAGTTTCAATTTTCGGACTGTCCGCTTTGATTTCAGTTTCT
TGGCTTATTCAAAAAGCAAAGTAAAGCCAAAAAAGCGAGATGGCAATACCAAATGCGGCAAAACGGTAGT
GGAAGGAAAGGGGTGCGGGGCAGCGGAAGGAAGGGTGGGGCGGGGCGTGGCGGGGTCTGTGGCTGGGCGC
GACGTCACCGACGTTGGAGCCACTCCTTTGACCATGTGTGCGTGTGTGTATTATTCGTGTCTCGCCACTC
GCCGGTTGTTTTTTTCTTTTTATCTCGCTCTCTCTAGCGCCATCTCGTACGCATGCTCAACGCACCGCAT
GTTGCCGTGTCCTTTATGCGTCATTTTGGCTCGAAATAGGCAATTATTTAAACAAAGATTAGTCAACGAA
AACGCTAAAATAAATAAGTCTACAATATGGTTACTTATTGCCATGTGTGTGCAGCCAACGATAGCAACAA
AAGCAACAACACAGTGGCTTTCCCTCTTTCACTTTTTGTTTGCAAGCGCGTGCGAGCAAGACGGCACGAC
CGGCAAACGCAATTACGCTGACAAAGAGCAGACGAAGTTTTGGCCGAAAAACATCAAGGCGCCTGATACG
AATGCATTTGCAATAACAATTGCGATATTTAATATTGTTTATGAAGCTGTTTGACTTCAAAACACACAAA
AAAAAAAATAAAACAAATTATTTGAAAGAGAATTAGGAATCGGACAGCTTATCGTTACGGGCTAACAGCA
CACCGAGACGAAATAGCTTACCTGACGTCACAGCCTCTGGAAGAACTGCCGCCAAGCAGAGAGAGAGAGA
AAAAGAGGGAGAGCAGCTTAGACCGCATGTGCTTGTGTGTGAGGCGTCTCTCTCTTCGTCTCCTGTTTGC
GCAAACGCATAGACTGCACTGAGAAAATCGATTACCTATTTTTTATGAATGAATATTTGCACTATTACTA
TTCAAAACTATTAAGATAGCAATCACATTCAATAGCCAAATACTATACCACCTGAGCGATGCAACGAAAT
GATCAATTTGAGCAAAAATGCTGCATATTTAGGACGGCATCATTATAGAAATGCTTCTTGCTGTGTACTT
TTCTCTCGTCTGGCAGCTGTTTCGCCGTTATTGTTAAAACCGGCTTAAGTTAGGTGTGTTTTCTACGACT
AGTGATGCCCCTACTAGAAGATGTGTGTTGCACAAATGTCCCTGAATAACCAATTTGAAGTGCAGATAGC
AGTAAACGTAAGCTAATATGAATATTATTTAACTGTAATGTTTTAATATCGCTGGACATTACTAATAAAC
CCACTATAAACACATGTACATATGTATGTTTTGGCATACAATGAGTAGTTGGGGAAAAAATGTGTAAAAG
CACCGTGACCATCACAGCATAAAGATAACCAGCTGAAGTATCGAATATGAGTAACCCCCAAATTGAATCA
CATGCCGCAACTGATAGGACCCATGGAAGTACACTCTTCATGGCGATATACAAGACACACACAAGCACGA
ACACCCAGTTGCGGAGGAAATTCTCCGTAAATGAAAACCCAATCGGCGAACAATTCATACCCATATATGG
TAAAAGTTTTGAACGCGACTTGAGAGCGGAGAGCATTGCGGCTGATAAGGTTTTAGCGCTAAGCGGGCTT
TATAAAACGGGCTGCGGGACCAGTTTTCATATCACTACCGTTTGAGTTCTTGTGCTGTGTGGATACTCCT
CCCGACACAAAGCCGCTCCATCAGCCAGCAGTCGTCTAATCCAGAGACCCCGGATCGGGGTACCAACATG
GTGAGCAAGGGCGAGGAGCTGTTCACCGGGGTGGTGCCCATCCTGGTCGAGCTGGACGGCGACGTAAACG
GCCACAAGTTCAGCGTGTCCGGCGAGGGCGAGGGCGATGCCACCTACGGCAAGCTGACCCTGAAGTTCAT
CTGCACCACCGGCAAGCTGCCCGTGCCCTGGCCCACCCTCGTGACCACCCTGACCTACGGCGTGCAGTGC
TTCAGCCGCTACCCCGACCACATGAAGCAGCACGACTTCTTCAAGTCCGCCATGCCCGAAGGCTACGTCC
AGGAGCGCACCATCTTCTTCAAGGACGACGGCAACTACAAGACCCGCGCCGAGGTGAAGTTCGAGGGCGA
CACCCTGGTGAACCGCATCGAGCTGAAGGGCATCGACTTCAAGGAGGACGGCAACATCCTGGGGCACAAG
CTGGAGTACAACTACAACAGCCACAACGTCTATATCATGGCCGACAAGCAGAAGAACGGCATCAAGGTGA
ACTTCAAGATCCGCCACAACATCGAGGACGGCAGCGTGCAGCTCGCCGACCACTACCAGCAGAACACCCC
CATCGGCGACGGCCCCGTGCTGCTGCCCGACAACCACTACCTGAGCACCCAGTCCGCCCTGAGCAAAGAC
CCCAACGAGAAGCGCGATCACATGGTCCTGCTGGAGTTCGTGACCGCCGCCGGGATCACTCTCGGCATGG
ACGAGCTGTACAAGCCAAGCTTAATTAAGATGTCTCAGCCAAATGTGTTTGCTAATGATGATAGCATGGT
ATACGGGGAACTGGCTAGCAAAATGGAGGCCTTCATGAACACGGCAATCGGAGTGCCGACACTCCAGATC
CAGACTAGCAAGATGCACATGCTACTCAACGCCCTGATAGCGACGCGTCGACTGCGTGACCAAGAGTCTG
CCTTTAATCTGCTGACCCGCGCGGTCGAGGGTTTGACCGAAGGATTGGTCAATATGCATGAAAACATGGA
GCAAATGAAGATGTACCAAAACATCCATCTCCGTATCCTTGGCTTGCTGAACAACAGTTTCGGTGCTCCA
AACACAGAGCGAGCGGTAACAAAGTGTTTCTTCGATATCCGAGAGGAGGTGCGATATAACGTGGAGGCAG
CTCGCGCTTTGATTACGTCGCACTTTGTCAATCTGAATCAGTTTGACGGAATGCTACGCGACTGCATGGA
CAACGGAAACAATTATGTGGCCATATCGTTCGGTATCGCACTGCTGGAGCGCCTCATCATGGACGATCGA
GTGATTAATATTGTTTCGGACAACGAATTCATGGCAACTGTTGAGCTGCTAGGTAGGCTCACTCAGCATC
GCCATCGGTATCCAGAATGCATTGTGAATGCTATTGATACGCTCTGGAGCGGAAACTTTAACTCGAGCAG
CGACTACAGCCCGTTCAACGGCAATGATCGTTACTTGTCGGGAGCCTCCCATTACATCCACTCCGGCATG
CATCACGTAAGGTCATGCGATACAGATGATCCGCCGGGCTTACAAGAGAAGACGGAGTTTCTGCTTAAGG
ATTGGGTTGCACTGTACACGCAACAGAACCAGCAGTCAACGCGCGATGCACGCAACTTCGGTGCATTTGT
TCAGAAGATGAACACATATGGTATCCTGAAAACGGACGACTTGATCACCCGTTTTTTCCGCCAGGCCACA
CACATTTGCACGGATGTGGTGTACAGAATGTTCGCCGAGCCGAGTTTACCAATCAACCAGGCCAAAAACA
AGATATTCCAGTGGATCGATGCGTTCGTCCATCTGATTGCAATGCTCGTGCGACACTCAGGCGAAGCAGG
TAATCCAACCACCAAGATCAACCTGTTAAACAAGGTGCTGGGCATTGTGCTGGGAACGCTGATTAAGGAC
CATGAGATGCGTGGCGTTAGCTTCCAGCAGGTTGGCTACCATCGCTTCTTCATGATGCTGTTCATGGAGC
TGTGCACGGCCGATGTGATTCTCGAGTCCCTGATGCACAGTATTGTGTCGGCCTTCGCCTACACATATCA
CTTGTTGAATCCCAGCGTGGCTCCGGGATTCTGCTTTGCTTGGTTGGAGCTCATTTCGCATCGCGTCTTC
CTGGGCCGCATCCTGGTCCAAATTCCCGGGCAAAAGGGCTGGCCACTTTACGCTCAGTTGCTGCAGGACC
TTTTTAAATATCTTGCGCCCTTCTTACGCAACACTGAGCTCGGCAAACCAGTCCAGCTTTTGTACAAGGG
GACGCTACGTGTTCTGCTCGTTCTGCTTCACGACTTCCCGGAGTTCTTGTGCGACTATCATTTTGGGTTC
TGTGACACCATCCCGCCCAATTGCGTCCAGATGCGTAACATCATCCTGTCGGCGTTTCCGCGCAACATGC
GCTTGCCCGATCCCTTCACGCCCAACCTAAAAGTGGACATGCTGTCGGACAGTAGTAATGCGCCTAAGGT
GCTCAGTAGCTACATTATGAACATCCAGCCCGCGAACTTTAAGAAGGATTTGGACTCGTACCTCAAGGCC
CGGGCGCCAGTTACTTTTCTATCGGAATTACGTGGTCACTTGCAGGTGACAAGCGAGCCAGGAACTCGTT
ACAACATGGCACTGATGAATGCTCTGGTCATGTATGTGGGAACTCAGGCGATTGCTTTGATCAGAAACAA
AAACTTTGTGCCCAACACCTCGAACATAGCACACAGCGCCCACATGGATATCTTCCAGAATCTTGCTGTT
GACTTGGATACGGAGGGTCGCTATCTGTTCTTGAATGCGATTGCGAACCAGTTGCGCTATCCCAACAGCC
ACACGCACTACTTCAGCTGTGCGGTGCTGCATCTGTTTGCCGAGGCCAACTCGGAGGCAATTCAGGAGCA
GATCACTCGCGTACTTCTGGAACGATTGATCGTGAACCGCCCGCATCCTTGGGGACTGTTGATCACTTTT
ATTGAGCTGATCAAAAATCCCATCTACAAGTTCTGGGACCATGACTTTGTGCACTGTGCGCCAGAGATCA
CCAAGCTCTTTGAATCGGTGGCCCGTTCCTGTCTGGCCAAGTCGAACGTCACCCAGCAGTTGAACATGCC
CGTCGTCGATGGCGAGGGCCAGGAGGTAGCCACCATCAACTGATCTAGAGGGCCCGCGGTTCGAAGGTAA
GCCTATCCCTAACCCTCTCCTCGGTCTCGATTCTACGCGTACCGGTCATCATCACCATCACCATTGAGTT
TAAACCCGCTGATCAGCCTCGACTGTGCCTTCTAAGGCCTGAGCTCGCTGATCAGCCTCGATCGAGGATC
CAGACATGATAAGATACATTGATGAGTTTGGACAAACCACAACTAGAATGCAGTGAAAAAAATGCTTTAT
TTGTGAAATTTGTGATGCTATTGCTTTATTTGTAACCATTATAAGCTGCAATAAACAAGTTAACAACAAC
AATTGCATTCATTTTATGTTTCAGGTTCAGGGGGAGGTGTGGGAGGTTTTTTAAAGCAAGTAAAACCTCT
ACAAATGTGGTATGGCTGATTATGATCAGTCGACCGATGCCCTTGAGAGCCTTCAACCCAGTCAGCTCCT
TCCGGTGGGCGCGGGGCATGACTATCGTCGCCGCACTTATGACTGTCTTCTTTATCATGCAACTCGTAGG
ACAGGTGCCGGCAGCGCTCTGGGTCATTTTCGGCGAGGACCGCTTTCGCTGGAGCGCGACGATGATCGGC
CTGTCGCTTGCGGTATTCGGAATCTTGCACGCCCTCGCTCAAGCCTTCGTCACTGGTCCCGCCACCAAAC
GTTTCGGCGAGAAGCAGGCCATTATCGCCGGCATGGCGGCCGACGCGCTGGGCTACGTCTTGCTGGCGTT
CGCGACGCGAGGCTGGATGGCCTTCCCCATTATGATTCTTCTCGCTTCCGGCGGCATCGGGATGCCCGCG
TTGCAGGCCATGCTGTCCAGGCAGGTAGATGACGACCATCAGGGACAGCTTCAAGGATCGCTCGCGGCTC
TTACCAGCCAGCAAAAGGCCAGGAACCGTAAAAAGGCCGCGTTGCTGGCGTTTTTCCATAGGCTCCGCCC
CCCTGACGAGCATCACAAAAATCGACGCTCAAGTCAGAGGTGGCGAAACCCGACAGGACTATAAAGATAC
CAGGCGTTTCCCCCTGGAAGCTCCCTCGTGCGCTCTCCTGTTCCGACCCTGCCGCTTACCGGATACCTGT
CCGCCTTTCTCCCTTCGGGAAGCGTGGCGCTTTCTCAATGCTCACGCTGTAGGTATCTCAGTTCGGTGTA
GGTCGTTCGCTCCAAGCTGGGCTGTGTGCACGAACCCCCCGTTCAGCCCGACCGCTGCGCCTTATCCGGT
AACTATCGTCTTGAGTCCAACCCGGTAAGACACGACTTATCGCCACTGGCAGCAGCCACTGGTAACAGGA
TTAGCAGAGCGAGGTATGTAGGCGGTGCTACAGAGTTCTTGAAGTGGTGGCCTAACTACGGCTACACTAG
AAGGACAGTATTTGGTATCTGCGCTCTGCTGAAGCCAGTTACCTTCGGAAAAAGAGTTGGTAGCTCTTGA
TCCGGCAAACAAACCACCGCTGGTAGCGGTGGTTTTTTTGTTTGCAAGCAGCAGATTACGCGCAGAAAAA
AAGGATCTCAAGAAGATCCTTTGATCTTTTCTACGGGGTCTGACGCTCAGTGGAACGAAAACTCACGTTA
AGGGATTTTGGTCATGAGATTATCAAAAAGGATCTTCACCTAGATCCTTTTAAATTAAAAATGAAGTTTT
AAATCAATCTAAAGTATATATGAGTAAACTTGGTCTGACAGTTACCAATGCTTAATCAGTGAGGCACCTA
TCTCAGCGATCTGTCTATTTCGTTCATCCATAGTTGCCTGACTCCCCGTCGTGTAGATAACTACGATACG
GGAGGGCTTACCATCTGGCCCCAGTGCTGCAATGATACCGCGAGACCCACGCTCACCGGCTCCAGATTTA
TCAGCAATAAACCAGCCAGCCGGAAGGGCCGAGCGCAGAAGTGGTCCTGCAACTTTATCCGCCTCCATCC
AGTCTATTAATTGTTGCCGGGAAGCTAGAGTAAGTAGTTCGCCAGTTAATAGTTTGCGCAACGTTGTTGC
CATTGCTGCAGGCATCGTGGTGTCACGCTCGTCGTTTGGTATGGCTTCATTCAGCTCCGGTTCCCAACGA
TCAAGGCGAGTTACATGATCCCCCATGTTGTGCAAAAAAGCGGTTAGCTCCTTCGGTCCTCCGATCGTTG
TCAGAAGTAAGTTGGCCGCAGTGTTATCACTCATGGTTATGGCAGCACTGCATAATTCTCTTACTGTCAT
GCCATCCGTAAGATGCTTTTCTGTGACTGGTGAGTACTCAACCAAGTCATTCTGAGAATAGTGTATGCGG
CGACCGAGTTGCTCTTGCCCGGCGTCAACACGGGATAATACCGCGCCACATAGCAGAACTTTAAAAGTGC
TCATCATTGGAAAACGTTCTTCGGGGCGAAAACTCTCAAGGATCTTACCGCTGTTGAGATCCAGTTCGAT
GTAACCCACTCGTGCACCCAACTGATCTTCAGCATCTTTTACTTTCACCAGCGTTTCTGGGTGAGCAAAA
ACAGGAAGGCAAAATGCCGCAAAAAAGGGAATAAGGGCGACACGGAAATGTTGAATACTCATACTCTTCC
TTTTTCAATATTATTGAAGCATTTATCAGGGTTATTGTCTCATGAGCGGATACATATTTGAATGTATTTA
GAAAAATAAACAAATAGGGGTTCCGCGCACATTTCCCCGAAAAGTGCCACCTGACGTCTAAGAAACCATT
ATTATCATGACATTAACCTATAAAAATAGGCGTATCACGAGGCCCTTTCGT
Features (pLannotate 1.2.2; 10 found; start..end, strand, type, name):
     56..2568    +  promoter       Ac5 promoter: Drosophila melanogaster actin 5C promoter
   2588..3304    +  CDS            EGFP: EGFP is a basic (constitutively fluorescent) green fluorescent protein published in 1996, derived from Aequorea victoria. It is reported to be a rapidly-maturing weak dimer with moderate acid sensitivity.
   3320..5689    +  CDS            CNOT1 (fragment): CNOT1_HUMAN - Also known as CDC39, KIAA1007, NOT1. Experimental evidence at protein level: Swiss-Prot protein existence level 1. Scaffolding component of the CCR4-NOT complex which is one of the major cellular mRNA deadenylases and is linked to various cellular processes including bulk mRNA degradation, miRNA-mediated repression, translational repression during translational initiation and general transcription regulation. Additional complex functions may be a consequence of its influence on mRNA expression. Its scaffolding function implies its interaction with the catalytic complex module and
   5736..5777    +  CDS            V5 tag: epitope tag from simian virus 5
   5877..6011    -  polyA_signal   SV40 poly(A) signal: SV40 polyadenylation signal
   6034..6118    -  CDS            large T antigen (fragment): large T antigen from SV40 (simian virus 40)
   6119..6589    +  CDS            TcR (fragment): tetracycline efflux protein; tet; confers resistance to tetracycline
   6633..7221    -  rep_origin     ori: high-copy-number ColE1/pMB1/pBR322/pUC origin of replication
   7392..8252    -  CDS            AmpR: β-lactamase; bla; confers resistance to ampicillin, carbenicillin, and related antibiotics
   8253..8357    -  promoter       AmpR promoter: bla
