[The description below was written by a language model from this plasmid's Addgene catalogue record and pLannotate feature annotations shown in this document.]
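Description:
pAc5.1B-EGFP-DmNot1_1710-2505_J is an insect-cell expression plasmid of about 8.5 kb that produces a GFP-tagged C-terminal fragment of Drosophila melanogaster Not1, the scaffold subunit of the CCR4-NOT deadenylase complex. The catalogue lists the backbone as unknown, although the name and the annotated parts point to a pAc5.1-type vector. In bacteria it is maintained through a ColE1/pUC-family origin and selected with ampicillin via the bla gene and its own promoter. The repository records it as low copy, even though the origin annotation describes a high-copy type. Short fragments annotated as a tetracycline resistance gene and SV40 large T antigen appear to be non-functional backbone remnants. No marker for selection in insect cells is annotated.

Expression is driven by the constitutive Drosophila actin 5C promoter, which is followed by an EGFP coding sequence and then the Not1 segment covering residues 1710–2505, so the fragment should be made as an N-terminal EGFP fusion. The annotation tool labels this insert as a fragment of human CNOT1, which reflects homology matching; the catalogue identifies it as the fly orthologue. It carries one non-silent change (A1747T) and one silent change relative to the reference transcript. A V5 epitope lies downstream of the insert, but the record does not show whether it is in frame or preceded by a stop codon. An SV40 polyadenylation signal follows the cassette.

The associated work concerns how the CCR4-NOT complex connects miRNA target recognition to silencing. This suggests the plasmid is used for transient expression in Drosophila cultured cells, for example to map interactions or localise this Not1 region. The depositor sequence may be theoretical rather than fully verified.
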