Addgene plasmid #146701: pAc5.1B-EGFP-DmNot1_1710-2505_J
Purpose: Insect Expression of DmNot1_1710-2505
Depositing lab: Elisa Izaurralde. Depositing organization: Max Planck Institute for Developmental Biology. Publication: A DDX6-CNOT1 complex and W-binding pockets in CNOT9 reveal direct links between miRNA target recognition and silencing. Chen Y, Boland A, Kuzuoglu-Ozturk D, Bawankar P, Loh B, Chang CT, Weichenrieder O, Izaurralde E. Mol Cell. 2014 Jun 5;54(5):737-50. doi: 10.1016/j.molcel.2014.03.034. Epub 2014 Apr 24. PubMed 24768540.
Backbone
  Vector backbone: Unknown
  Vector type: Insect Expression
Growth in bacteria
  Bacterial resistance: Ampicillin, 100 μg/mL
  Growth temperature: 37°C
  Growth strain: DH5alpha
  Copy number: Low Copy
Gene/Insert
  Gene/Insert name: DmNot1_1710-2505
  Species: D. melanogaster (fly)
  Mutation: one non silent mutation (A1747T) and one silent mutation compared to the sequence given by NCBI: NM_001103772.2
  Entrez Gene: Not1 (a.k.a. Dmel_CG34407, CG1874, CG1884, CG34407, Dmel\CG34407, Dmel_CG1874, Dmel_CG1884, NOT, NOT1, anon-EST:Liang-1.29, anon-WO0118547.221, clone 1.29, not1)
  Cloning method: Unknown
Terms and licenses: Academic/Nonprofit Terms; Industry Terms: Not Available to Industry
Depositor comments: Plasmids from this collection were made available to the research community and donated after the lab closed. Please note that the sequence provided by the depositing laboratory may be theoretical/predicted or based on Sanger sequencing results. There may be discrepancies between sequencing results obtained by Addgene and the depositor sequence. If an Addgene verified sequence is not available, please contact before placing your order to request that our lab fully sequence the plasmid.
How to cite: pAc5.1B-EGFP-DmNot1_1710-2505_J was a gift from Elisa Izaurralde (Addgene plasmid # 146701 ; http://n2t.net/addgene:146701 ; RRID:Addgene_146701)
